>Addgene plasmid #72842 | PatoM-OG241 | depositor full sequence | sequence record 133606 | PatoM-OG241 sequence 4683 bps
GCGATCGCGGCTCCCGACATCTTGGACCATTAGCTCCACAGGTATCTTCTTCCCTCTAGTGGTCATAACA
GCAGCTTCAGCTACCTCTCAATTCAAAAAACCCCTCAAGACCCGTTTAGAGGCCCCAAGGGGTTATGCTA
TCAATCGTTGCGTTACACACACAAAAAACCAACACACATCCATCTTCGATGGATAGCGATTTTATTATCT
AACTGCTGATCGAGTGTAGCCAGATCTGATAATAAAATATCTTTATTTTCATTACATCTGTGTGTTGGTT
TTTTGTGTGAATCGAAAGTACTAACATACGCTCTCCATCAAAACAAAACGAAACAAAACAAACTAGCAAA
ATAGGCTGTCCCCAGTGCAAATGCAGGTGCCAGAACATTTCTCTGTCGACCAACTAGTGCCGTGCATTGA
TGTATAAACTCCAGGAATACGGTATCGATCCGGCGGATGTATAACACCAAAACTTGCTATGCAGAAATTT
GCACAGTGCGCAATTTTCTGCATAGCCGCTCATTCTCCTTATAAATCCCCATCCAATTTATCCCTTCATA
TTCAATTAGTTAAATAACTAAATCCAATAATCTCATTCTGGCACTCCCCTTGCTATTGCCTGACTGTACC
CACAACGGTGTATGCAGAATTCAAAGGAGGTACCCACCATGACAGCTCTGACAGAGGGAGCGAAACTGTT
CGAGAAGGAGATCCCGTACATCACAGAGTTGGAAGGAGATGTCGAAGGGATGAAATTCATCATCAAGGGA
GAAGGAACGGGTGACGCAACGACCGGAACGATCAAGGCCAAATACATTTGTACCACGGGCGATTTGCCTG
TCCCCTGGGCGACGCTTGTAAGCACGCTCTCGTATGGTGTCCAGTGCTTCGCGAAATATCCATCGCACAT
TAAGGACTTTTTCAAGTCGGCCATGCCAGAAGGTTACACACAAGAACGAACCATCTCCTTTGAGGGGGAC
GGAGTGTATAAGACACGCGCGATGGTAACGTACGAGCGCGGGTCCATCTACAACAGGGTAACTCTTACTG
GGGAGAACTTTAAGAAGGACGGGCATATCTTGCGGAAAAACGTGGCATTTCAATGTCCGCCCTCGATTCT
GTATATTCTCCCGGACACGGTGAATAATGGGATCAGAGTGGAGTTCAACCAGGCATACGATATTGAGGGT
GTGACTGAAAAGCTCGTCACCAAATGCAGCCAGATGAATCGCCCCCTTGCGGGATCAGCAGCCGTCCATA
TCCCCCGGTATCACCATATTACCTACCACACAAAACTCTCAAAAGACAGAGATGAGAGAAGGGACCATAT
GTGCCTGGTCGAAGTAGTGAAGGCGGTGGATCTTGATACATACCAGTGAAAGTTGTCTCCTCCTGCACTG
ACTGACTGATACAATCGATTTCTGGATCCGCAGGCCTCTGCTAGCTTGACTGACTGAGATACAGCGTACC
TTCAGCTCACAGACATGATAAGATACATTGATGAGTTTGGACAAACCACAACTAGAATGCAGTGAAAAAA
ATGCTTTATTTGTGAAATTTGTGATGCTATTGCTTTATTTGTAACCATTATAAGCTGCAATAAACAAGTT
AACAACAACAATTGCATTCATTTTATGTTTCAGGTTCAGGGGGAGGTGTGGGAGGTTTTTTAAAGCAAGT
AAAACCTCTACAAATGTGGTATTGGCCCATCTCTATCGGTATCGTAGCATAACCCCTTGGGGCCTCTAAA
CGGGTCTTGAGGGGTTTTTTGTGCCCCTCGGGCCGGATTGCTATCTACCGGCATTGGCGCAGAAAAAAAT
GCCTGATGCGACGCTGCGCGTCTTATACTCCCACATATGCCAGATTCAGCAACGGATACGGCTTCCCCAA
CTTGCCCACTTCCATACGTGTCCTCCTTACCAGAAATTTATCCTTAAGGTCGTCAGCTATCCTGCAGGCG
ATCTCTCGATTTCGATCAAGACATTCCTTTAATGGTCTTTTCTGGACACCACTAGGGGTCAGAAGTAGTT
CATCAAACTTTCTTCCCTCCCTAATCTCATTGGTTACCTTGGGCTATCGAAACTTAATTAACCAGTCAAG
TCAGCTACTTGGCGAGATCGACTTGTCTGGGTTTCGACTACGCTCAGAATTGCGTCAGTCAAGTTCGATC
TGGTCCTTGCTATTGCACCCGTTCTCCGATTACGAGTTTCATTTAAATCATGTGAGCAAAAGGCCAGCAA
AAGGCCAGGAACCGTAAAAAGGCCGCGTTGCTGGCGTTTTTCCATAGGCTCCGCCCCCCTGACGAGCATC
ACAAAAATCGACGCTCAAGTCAGAGGTGGCGAAACCCGACAGGACTATAAAGATACCAGGCGTTTCCCCC
TGGAAGCTCCCTCGTGCGCTCTCCTGTTCCGACCCTGCCGCTTACCGGATACCTGTCCGCCTTTCTCCCT
TCGGGAAGCGTGGCGCTTTCTCATAGCTCACGCTGTAGGTATCTCAGTTCGGTGTAGGTCGTTCGCTCCA
AGCTGGGCTGTGTGCACGAACCCCCCGTTCAGCCCGACCGCTGCGCCTTATCCGGTAACTATCGTCTTGA
GTCCAACCCGGTAAGACACGACTTATCGCCACTGGCAGCAGCCACTGGTAACAGGATTAGCAGAGCGAGG
TATGTAGGCGGTGCTACAGAGTTCTTGAAGTGGTGGCCTAACTACGGCTACACTAGAAGAACAGTATTTG
GTATCTGCGCTCTGCTGAAGCCAGTTACCTTCGGAAAAAGAGTTGGTAGCTCTTGATCCGGCAAACAAAC
CACCGCTGGTAGCGGTGGTTTTTTTGTTTGCAAGCAGCAGATTACGCGCAGAAAAAAAGGATCTCAAGAA
GATCCTTTGATCTTTTCTACGGGGTCTGACGCTCAGTGGAACGAAAACTCACGTTAAGGGATTTTGGTCA
TGAGATTATCAAAAAGGATCTTCACCTAGATCCTTTTAAATTAAAAATGAAGTTTTAAATCAATCTAAAG
TATATATGAGTAAACTTGGTCTGACAGTTACCAATGCTTAATCAGTGAGGCACCTATCTCAGCGATCTGT
CTATTTCGTTCATCCATAGTTGCATTTAAATTTCCGAACTCTCCAAGGCCCTCGTCGGAAAATCTTCAAA
CCTTTCGTCCGATCCATCTTGCAGGCTACCTCTCGAACGAACTATCGCAAGTCTCTTGGCCGGCCTTGCG
CCTTGGCTATTGCTTGGCAGCGCCTATCGCCAGGTATTACTCCAATCCCGAATATCCGAGATCGGGATCA
CCCGAGAGAAGTTCAACCTACATCCTCAATCCCGATCTATCCGAGATCCGAGGAATATCGAAATCGGGGC
GCGCCTGGTGTACCGAGAACGATCCTCTCAGTGCGAGTCTCGACGATCCATATCGTTGCTTGGCAGTCAG
CCAGTCGGAATCCAGCTTGGGACCCAGGAAGTCCAATCGTCAGATATTGTACTCAAGCCTGGTCACGGCA
GCGTACCGATCTGTTTAAACCTAGATATTGATAGTCTGATCGGTCAACGTATAATCGAGTCCTAGCTTTT
GCAAACATCTATCAAGAGACAGGATCAGCAGGAGGCTTTCGCATGATTGAACAAGATGGATTGCACGCAG
GTTCTCCGGCGGCTTGGGTGGAGAGGCTATTCGGCTATGACTGGGCACAACAGACAATCGGCTGCTCTGA
TGCCGCCGTGTTCCGGCTGTCAGCGCAGGGGCGTCCGGTTCTTTTTGTCAAGACCGACCTGTCCGGTGCC
CTGAATGAACTGCAAGACGAGGCAGCGCGGCTATCGTGGCTGGCGACGACGGGCGTTCCTTGCGCGGCTG
TGCTCGACGTTGTCACTGAAGCGGGAAGGGACTGGCTGCTATTGGGCGAAGTGCCGGGGCAGGATCTCCT
GTCATCTCACCTTGCTCCTGCCGAGAAAGTATCCATCATGGCTGATGCAATGCGGCGGCTGCATACGCTT
GATCCGGCTACCTGCCCATTCGACCACCAAGCGAAACATCGCATCGAGCGAGCACGTACTCGGATGGAAG
CCGGTCTTGTCGATCAGGATGATCTGGACGAAGAGCATCAGGGGCTCGCGCCAGCCGAACTGTTCGCCAG
GCTCAAGGCGTCTATGCCCGACGGCGAGGATCTCGTCGTGACCCACGGCGATGCCTGCTTGCCGAATATC
ATGGTGGAAAATGGCCGCTTTTCTGGATTCATCGACTGTGGCCGTCTGGGTGTGGCGGACCGCTATCAGG
ACATAGCGTTGGCTACCCGTGATATTGCTGAAGAGCTTGGCGGCGAATGGGCTGACCGCTTCCTTGTGCT
TTACGGTATCGCCGCGCCCGATTCGCAGCGCATCGCCTTCTATCGCCTTCTTGACGAGTTCTTCTGACCG
ATTCTAGGTGCATTGGCGCAGAAAAAAATGCCTGATGCGACGCTGCGCGTCTTATACTCCCACATATGCC
AGATTCAGCAACGGATACGGCTTCCCCAACTTGCCCACTTCCATACGTGTCCTCCTTACCAGAAATTTAT
CCTTAAGGTCGTTTAAACTCGACTCTGGCTCTATCGAATCTCCGTCGTTTCGAGCTTACGCGAACAGCCG
TGGCGCTCATTTGCTCGTCGGGCATCGAATCTCGTCAGCTATCGTCAGCTTACCTTTTTGGCA
Features (pLannotate 1.2.2; 15 found; start..end, strand, type, name):
     18..89      +  misc_feature   5' β-globin insulator: insulator upstream of the human β-globin locus (Farrell et al., 2002)
     94..140     -  terminator     T7 terminator: transcription terminator for bacteriophage T7 RNA polymerase
    158..206     -  polyA_signal   poly(A) signal: synthetic polyadenylation signal
    241..289     +  polyA_signal   poly(A) signal: synthetic polyadenylation signal
    303..394     +  misc_feature   pause site: RNA polymerase II transcriptional pause signal from the human α2 globin gene
    669..1377    +  CDS            daGFP (fragment): green fluorescent protein with peak excitation at 510 nm and peak emission at 521 nm
   1489..1610    -  polyA_signal   SV40 poly(A) signal: SV40 polyadenylation signal
   1633..1702    -  CDS            large T antigen (fragment): large T antigen from SV40 (simian virus 40)
   1725..1771    +  terminator     T7 terminator: transcription terminator for bacteriophage T7 RNA polymerase
   1801..1937    +  terminator     rrnG terminator: transcription terminator from the E. coli ribosomal RNA rrnG operon (Albrechtsen et al., 1991)
   1982..2053    +  misc_feature   3' β-globin insulator: insulator downstream of the human β-globin locus (Farrell et al., 2002)
   2279..2867    -  rep_origin     ori: high-copy-number ColE1/pMB1/pBR322/pUC origin of replication
   3039..3103    -  CDS            bla(M) (fragment): β-lactamase lacking the signal sequence; bla(M); allows cytosolic expression of β-lactamase
   3613..4407    +  CDS            NeoR/KanR: aminoglycoside phosphotransferase from Tn5; aph(3')-II (or nptII); confers resistance to neomycin, kanamycin, and G418 (Geneticin®)
   4420..4556    +  terminator     rrnG terminator: transcription terminator from the E. coli ribosomal RNA rrnG operon (Albrechtsen et al., 1991)
