[The description below was written by a language model from this plasmid's Addgene catalogue record and pLannotate feature annotations shown in this document.]
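Description:
PatoM-OG241 is a 4,683 bp bacterial expression plasmid that serves as an acetoacetate-responsive GFP reporter for E. coli. It is built on the commercial OG241 backbone, replicates from a high-copy ColE1/pUC-type origin, and is selected with kanamycin through a Tn5 aminoglycoside phosphotransferase (NeoR/KanR) gene that is followed by an rrnG terminator. A short β-lactamase fragment annotated near the origin appears to be a backbone remnant and not a functional marker.

The insert is a roughly 540 bp fragment from E. coli DH5α carrying the atoDAEB operon promoter (Pato). It was cloned between SpeI and EcoRI sites, both retained, directly upstream of the daGFP coding sequence. In this "M" variant, translation of the reporter is driven by the strong Shine-Dalgarno sequence supplied by OG241. The promoter itself is not called in the automated feature table, but it would fall in the unannotated stretch just before daGFP. Pato is controlled by the AtoSC two-component system, in which the sensor kinase AtoS responds to acetoacetate and activates the response regulator AtoC, which turns on transcription from the promoter. No atoS or atoC genes are annotated on the plasmid, so the sensing machinery is presumably provided by the host.

The reporter cassette is flanked by backbone elements: T7 and rrnG terminators, synthetic and SV40 polyadenylation signals, an RNA polymerase II pause site, and β-globin insulator sequences. The terminators help shield the cassette from read-through transcription, while the eukaryotic elements have no expected function in bacteria. The construct is used to build and characterise whole-cell biosensors in which green fluorescence reports acetoacetate levels.
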