Addgene plasmid #72842: PatoM-OG241
Purpose: Induced by acetoacetate to express GFP using atoSC two-component system in E. coli. Contains the atoDAEB promoter (Pato) with a strong RBS, Shine-Dalgarno sequence provided in OG241. OG241 backbone.
Depositing lab: Chris Barnes. Depositing organization: University College London. Publication: Engineered acetoacetate-inducible whole-cell biosensors based on the AtoSC two-component system. Rutter JW, Dekker L, Fedorec AJH, Gonzales DT, Wen KY, Tanner LES, Donovan E, Ozdemir T, Thomas GM, Barnes CP. Biotechnol Bioeng. 2021 Nov;118(11):4278-4289. doi: 10.1002/bit.27897. Epub 2021 Aug 9. PubMed 34289076.
Backbone
  Vector backbone: OG241
  Backbone manufacturer: Oxford Genetics
  Total vector size (bp): 4683
  Modifications to backbone: Inserted PatoM promoter, atoDAEB promoter (Pato) with a strong RBS (Shine-Dalgarno sequence provided in OG241), upstream daGFP.
  Vector type: Bacterial Expression
Growth in bacteria
  Bacterial resistance: Kanamycin, 50 μg/mL
  Growth temperature: 37°C
  Growth strain: DH5alpha
  Copy number: High Copy
Gene/Insert
  Gene/Insert name: PatoM
  Species: E. coli DH5A
  Insert size (bp): 540
  Promoter: PatoM
  Cloning method: Restriction Enzyme; 5′ cloning site SpeI (not destroyed); 3′ cloning site EcoRI (not destroyed)
  Sequencing primers: 5′ TAAGCAACTAGTGCCGTGCATTGATGTATAAACT; 3′ TGCTTAGAATTCTGCATACACCGTTGTGGGTACAG
Terms and licenses: Academic/Nonprofit Terms; Industry Terms: Not Available to Industry
Depositor comments: Capillary sequence files used the primers CATCTTCGATGGATAGCGATT and TGTACGGGATCTCCTTCTCG to verify MCS region including the promoter and the start codon of daGFP. Please visit https://www.biorxiv.org/content/early/2016/01/07/035972 for bioRxiv preprint.
How to cite: PatoM-OG241 was a gift from Chris Barnes (Addgene plasmid # 72842 ; http://n2t.net/addgene:72842 ; RRID:Addgene_72842)
