>Addgene plasmid #72842 | PatoM-OG241 | addgene partial sequence | sequence record 164161 | RVprimer3 5'-CTAGCAAAATAGGCTGTCCC-3'
TTCTCTGTCGACCAACTAGTGCCGTGCATTGATGTATAAACTCCAGGAATACGGTATCGATCCGGCGGAT
GTATAACACCAAAACTTGCTATGCAGAAATTTGCACAGTGCGCAATTTTCTGCATAGCCGCTCATTCTCC
TTATAAATCCCCATCCAATTTATCCCTTCATATTCAATTAGTTAAATAACTAAATCCAATAATCTCATTC
TGGCACTCCCCTTGCTATTGCCTGACTGTACCCACAACGGTGTATGCAGAATTCAAAGGAGGTACCCACC
ATGACAGCTCTGACAGAGGGAGCGAAACTGTTCGAGAAGGAGATCCCGTACATCACAGAGTTGGAAGGAG
ATGTCGAAGGGATGAAATTCATCATCAAGGGAGAAGGAACGGGTGACGCAACGACCGGAACGATCAAGGC
CAAATACATTTGTACCACGGGCGATTTGCCTGTCCCCTGGGCGACGCTTGTAAGCACGCTCTCGTATGGT
GTCCAGTGCTTCGCGAAATATCCATCGCACATTAAGGACTTTTTCAAGTCGGCCATGCCAGAAGGTTACA
CACAAGAACGAACCATCTCCTTTGAGGGGGACGGAGTGTATAAGACACGCGCGATGGTAACGTACGAGCG
CGGGTCCATCTACAACAGGGTAACTCTTACTGGGGAGAACTTTAAGAAGGACGGGCATATCTTGCGGAAA
AACGTGGCATTTCAATGTCCGCCCTCGATTCTGTATATTCTCCCGGACACGGTGAATAATGGGATCAGAG
TGGAGTTCAACCAGGCATACGATATTGAGGGTGTGACTGAA
