>Addgene plasmid #72842 | PatoM-OG241 | addgene partial sequence | sequence record 164162 | pBR322ori-F 5'-GGGAAACGCCTGGTATCTTT-3'
TCTGACTTGAGCGTCGATTTTTGTGATGCTCGTCAGGGGGGCGGAGCCTATGGAAAAACGCCAGCAACGC
GGCCTTTTTACGGTTCCTGGCCTTTTGCTGGCCTTTTGCTCACATGATTTAAATGAAACTCGTAATCGGA
GAACGGGTGCAATAGCAAGGACCAGATCGAACTTGACTGACGCAATTCTGAGCGTAGTCGAAACCCAGAC
AAGTCGATCTCGCCAAGTAGCTGACTTGACTGGTTAATTAAGTTTCGATAGCCCAAGGTAACCAATGAGA
TTAGGGAGGGAAGAAAGTTTGATGAACTACTTCTGACCCCTAGTGGTGTCCAGAAAAGACCATTAAAGGA
ATGTCTTGATCGAAATCGAGAGATCGCCTGCAGGATAGCTGACGACCTTAAGGATAAATTTCTGGTAAGG
AGGACACGTATGGAAGTGGGCAAGTTGGGGAAGCCGTATCCGTTGCTGAATCTGGCATATGTGGGAGTAT
AAGACGCGCAGCGTCGCATCAGGCATTTTTTTCTGCGCCAATGCCGGTAGATAGCAATCCGGCCCGAGGG
GCACAAAAAACCCCTCAAGACCCGTTTAGAGGCCCCAAGGGGTTATGCTACGATACCGATAGAGATGGGC
CAATACCACATTTGTAGAGGTTTTACTTGCTTTAAAAAACCTCCCACACCTCCCCCTGAACCTGAAACAT
AAAATGAATGCAATTGTTGTTGTTAACTTGTTTAT
